Addgene plasmid #239335: pI3_EGFP
Purpose: Expresses the I3-01 nanocage subunit C-terminally tagged with EGFP in mammalian cells. Assembles into nanocages tagged with 60 EGFPs.
Depositing lab: Torsten Wittmann. Depositing organization: University of California, San Francisco (UCSF). Publication: Quantitative comparison of fluorescent proteins using protein nanocages in live cells. Viola G, Ibrahim YW, Jacobs KA, Lemiere J, Kutys ML, Wittmann T. J Cell Sci. 2025 May 15;138(10):jcs263858. doi: 10.1242/jcs.263858. Epub 2025 May 21. PubMed 40326462.
Backbone
  Vector backbone: pEGFP
  Backbone size w/o insert (bp): 4000
  Total vector size (bp): 5376
  Vector type: Mammalian Expression
  Selectable markers: Neomycin (select with G418)
Growth in bacteria
  Bacterial resistance: Kanamycin, 50 μg/mL
  Growth temperature: 37°C
  Growth strain: DH5alpha
  Copy number: High Copy
Gene/Insert
  Gene/Insert name: I3-01 (alt name: I3 nanocage subunit)
  Species: Synthetic
  Insert size (bp): 609
  Mutation: K129A
  Promoter: CMV
  Tag / fusion protein: EGFP (C terminal on insert)
  Cloning method: Gibson Cloning
  Sequencing primers: 5′ NA
Terms and licenses: Academic/Nonprofit Terms; Industry Terms: Not Available to Industry
How to cite: pI3_EGFP was a gift from Torsten Wittmann (Addgene plasmid # 239335 ; http://n2t.net/addgene:239335 ; RRID:Addgene_239335)
