[The description below was written by a language model from this plasmid's Addgene catalogue record and pLannotate feature annotations shown in this document.]
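Description:
pI3_EGFP is a mammalian expression plasmid built on a pEGFP-type backbone that produces the synthetic I3-01 nanocage subunit fused at its C terminus to EGFP. The catalogue lists a 609 bp insert carrying a K129A mutation, introduced by Gibson cloning. The plasmid replicates at high copy in E. coli from a ColE1/pUC-type origin and also carries an f1 origin. A single Tn5 NeoR/KanR gene serves both hosts. A bacterial bla-type promoter drives it for kanamycin selection, and the SV40 enhancer/early promoter drives it for G418 selection in mammalian cells, with the HSV TK polyadenylation signal terminating the cassette.

The fusion is transcribed from the human CMV immediate early enhancer and promoter and terminated by the SV40 poly(A) signal. The automated annotation does not label the I3-01 coding sequence itself, but the unannotated interval between the residual multiple cloning site and the EGFP coding sequence fits the stated insert plus a linker. The short fragments annotated as SV40 large T antigen, ble and bGH poly(A) are most likely incidental matches to backbone sequence flanking the poly(A) and resistance elements, not functional parts. The sequenced record is 5,349 nt, slightly shorter than the 5,376 bp total given in the catalogue.

According to the record, the expressed subunits self-assemble in cells into nanocages that each display 60 EGFP molecules. This gives a particle with a defined fluorophore count. The associated publication uses such nanocages to compare fluorescent proteins quantitatively in live cells, so this construct presumably serves as the EGFP member of that comparison.
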