Features (pLannotate 1.2.2; 14 found; start..end, strand, type, name):
      1..589     +  rep_origin     ori: high-copy-number ColE1/pMB1/pBR322/pUC origin of replication
    764..1067    +  enhancer       CMV enhancer: human cytomegalovirus immediate early enhancer
   1068..1271    +  promoter       CMV promoter: human cytomegalovirus (CMV) immediate early promoter
   1294..1363    +  misc_feature   MCS (fragment): multiple cloning site
   2009..2724    +  CDS            EGFP (fragment): the original enhanced GFP (Yang et al., 1996) mammalian codon-optimized
   2734..2817    +  CDS            large T antigen (fragment): large T antigen from SV40 (simian virus 40)
   2840..2961    +  polyA_signal   SV40 poly(A) signal: SV40 polyadenylation signal
   2995..3423    -  rep_origin     f1 ori (sequence partly withheld): f1 bacteriophage origin of replication; arrow indicates direction of (+) strand synthesis
   3450..3554    +  promoter       AmpR promoter: bla
   3556..3913    +  promoter       SV40 promoter: SV40 enhancer and early promoter
   3948..4742    +  CDS            NeoR/KanR: aminoglycoside phosphotransferase from Tn5; aph(3')-II (or nptII); confers resistance to neomycin, kanamycin, and G418 (Geneticin®)
   4763..4915    +  CDS            ble (fragment): BLE_KLEPN - Experimental evidence at protein level: Swiss-Prot protein existence level 1. Binding protein with a strong affinity to the bleomycin family of antibiotics. Binds to CL990; an antimitotic-antibiotic compound. From Klebsiella pneumoniae.
   4974..5021    +  polyA_signal   HSV TK poly(A) signal: herpes simplex virus thymidine kinase polyadenylation signal (Cole and Stacy, 1985)
   5112..5128    -  polyA_signal   bGH poly(A) signal (fragment): bovine growth hormone polyadenylation signal
>Addgene plasmid #239335 | pI3_EGFP | addgene full sequence | sequence record 474985 | Addgene NGS Result
TTGAGATCCTTTTTTTCTGCGCGTAATCTGCTGCTTGCAAACAAAAAAACCACCGCTACCAGCGGTGGTT
TGTTTGCCGGATCAAGAGCTACCAACTCTTTTTCCGAAGGTAACTGGCTTCAGCAGAGCGCAGATACCAA
ATACTGTTCTTCTAGTGTAGCCGTAGTTAGGCCACCACTTCAAGAACTCTGTAGCACCGCCTACATACCT
CGCTCTGCTAATCCTGTTACCAGTGGCTGCTGCCAGTGGCGATAAGTCGTGTCTTACCGGGTTGGACTCA
AGACGATAGTTACCGGATAAGGCGCAGCGGTCGGGCTGAACGGGGGGTTCGTGCACACAGCCCAGCTTGG
AGCGAACGACCTACACCGAACTGAGATACCTACAGCGTGAGCTATGAGAAAGCGCCACGCTTCCCGAAGG
GAGAAAGGCGGACAGGTATCCGGTAAGCGGCAGGGTCGGAACAGGAGAGCGCACGAGGGAGCTTCCAGGG
GGAAACGCCTGGTATCTTTATAGTCCTGTCGGGTTTCGCCACCTCTGACTTGAGCGTCGATTTTTGTGAT
GCTCGTCAGGGGGGCGGAGCCTATGGAAAAACGCCAGCAACGCGGCCTTTTTACGGTTCCTGGCCTTTTG
CTGGCCTTTTGCTCACATGTTCTTTCCTGCGTTATCCCCTGATTCTGTGGATAACCGTATTACCGCCATG
CATTAGTTATTAATAGTAATCAATTACGGGGTCATTAGTTCATAGCCCATATATGGAGTTCCGCGTTACA
TAACTTACGGTAAATGGCCCGCCTGGCTGACCGCCCAACGACCCCCGCCCATTGACGTCAATAATGACGT
ATGTTCCCATAGTAACGCCAATAGGGACTTTCCATTGACGTCAATGGGTGGAGTATTTACGGTAAACTGC
CCACTTGGCAGTACATCAAGTGTATCATATGCCAAGTACGCCCCCTATTGACGTCAATGACGGTAAATGG
CCCGCCTGGCATTATGCCCAGTACATGACCTTATGGGACTTTCCTACTTGGCAGTACATCTACGTATTAG
TCATCGCTATTACCATGGTGATGCGGTTTTGGCAGTACATCAATGGGCGTGGATAGCGGTTTGACTCACG
GGGATTTCCAAGTCTCCACCCCATTGACGTCAATGGGAGTTTGTTTTGGCACCAAAATCAACGGGACTTT
CCAAAATGTCGTAACAACTCCGCCCCATTGACGCAAATGGGCGGTAGGCGTGTACGGTGGGAGGTCTATA
TAAGCAGAGCTGGTTTAGTGAACCGTCAGATCCGCTAGCGCTACCGGACTCAGATCTCGAGCTCAAGCTT
CGAATTCTGCAGTCGACGGTACCGCGGGCCCGGATGAAAATGGAGGAACTCTTTAAGAAGCATAAAATCG
TAGCTGTGCTCAGAGCAAATTCAGTAGAGGAGGCGAAGAAAAAGGCCCTGGCCGTTTTCCTGGGCGGAGT
CCACCTCATCGAAATTACTTTTACTGTCCCCGACGCAGATACAGTCATAAAAGAGTTGAGTTTTCTCAAA
GAGATGGGGGCGATCATCGGTGCCGGGACGGTTACGTCAGTCGAGCAGTGCCGGAAAGCAGTGGAGTCAG
GAGCGGAATTTATCGTATCTCCACATCTGGATGAGGAAATATCTCAATTCTGTAAAGAAAAAGGTGTCTT
TTACATGCCCGGCGTTATGACGCCAACGGAGCTGGTGAAGGCCATGAAGCTGGGACACACGATACTGGCT
CTCTTTCCAGGCGAAGTGGTCGGTCCTCAATTCGTCAAGGCAATGAAAGGGCCTTTCCCCAACGTTAAAT
TCGTCCCGACTGGGGGAGTAAACTTGGACAATGTTTGCGAATGGTTTAAGGCAGGGGTACTCGCTGTTGG
AGTTGGTTCCGCATTGGTAAAAGGTACGCCTGTCGAAGTGGCAGAAAAGGCAAAGGCTTTCGTTGAGAAG
ATCCGCGGATGTACTGAAGGTAGCGGTTCAGGGAGTGGTAGCGGCAGTGTGAGCAAGGGCGAGGAGCTGT
TCACCGGGGTGGTGCCCATCCTGGTCGAGCTGGACGGCGACGTAAACGGCCACAAGTTCAGCGTGTCCGG
CGAGGGCGAGGGCGATGCCACCTACGGCAAGCTGACCCTGAAGTTCATCTGCACCACCGGCAAGCTGCCC
GTGCCCTGGCCCACCCTCGTGACCACCCTGACCTACGGCGTGCAGTGCTTCAGCCGCTACCCCGACCACA
TGAAGCAGCACGACTTCTTCAAGTCCGCCATGCCCGAAGGCTACGTCCAGGAGCGCACCATCTTCTTCAA
GGACGACGGCAACTACAAGACCCGCGCCGAGGTGAAGTTCGAGGGCGACACCCTGGTGAACCGCATCGAG
CTGAAGGGCATCGACTTCAAGGAGGACGGCAACATCCTGGGGCACAAGCTGGAGTACAACTACAACAGCC
ACAACGTCTATATCATGGCCGACAAGCAGAAGAACGGCATCAAGGTGAACTTCAAGATCCGCCACAACAT
CGAGGACGGCAGCGTGCAGCTCGCCGACCACTACCAGCAGAACACCCCCATCGGCGACGGCCCCGTGCTG
CTGCCCGACAACCACTACCTGAGCACCCAGTCCGCCCTGAGCAAAGACCCCAACGAGAAGCGCGATCACA
TGGTCCTGCTGGAGTTCGTGACCGCCGCCGGGATCACTCTCGGCATGGACGAGCTGTACAAGTAGCGACT
CTAGATCATAATCAGCCATACCACATTTGTAGAGGTTTTACTTGCTTTAAAAAACCTCCCACACCTCCCC
CTGAACCTGAAACATAAAATGAATGCAATTGTTGTTGTTAACTTGTTTATTGCAGCTTATAATGGTTACA
AATAAAGCAATAGCATCACAAATTTCACAAATAAAGCATTTTTTTCACTGCATTCTAGTTGTGGTTTGTC
CAAACTCATCAATGTATCTTAAGGCGTAAATTGTAAGCGTTAATATTTTGTTAAAATTCGCGTTAAATTT
TTGTTAAATCAGCTCATTTTTTAACCAATAGGCCGAAATCGGCAAAATCCCTTATAAATCAAAAGAATAG
ACCGAGATAGGGT
[37 nt withheld, positions 3094-3130]
AAAGAACGTGGACTCCAACGTCAAAGG
[49 nt withheld, positions 3158-3206]
T
[91 nt withheld, positions 3208-3298]
G
[124 nt withheld, positions 3300-3423]
CAGGTGGCACTTTTCGGGGAAATGTGCGCGGAACCCCTATTTGTTTATTTTTCTAAATACATTCAAATAT
GTATCCGCTCATGAGACAATAACCCTGATAAATGCTTCAATAATATTGAAAAAGGAAGAGTCCTGAGGCG
GAAAGAACCAGCTGTGGAATGTGTGTCAGTTAGGGTGTGGAAAGTCCCCAGGCTCCCCAGCAGGCAGAAG
TATGCAAAGCATGCATCTCAATTAGTCAGCAACCAGGTGTGGAAAGTCCCCAGGCTCCCCAGCAGGCAGA
AGTATGCAAAGCATGCATCTCAATTAGTCAGCAACCATAGTCCCGCCCCTAACTCCGCCCATCCCGCCCC
TAACTCCGCCCAGTTCCGCCCATTCTCCGCCCCATGGCTGACTAATTTTTTTTATTTATGCAGAGGCCGA
GGCCGCCTCGGCCTCTGAGCTATTCCAGAAGTAGTGAGGAGGCTTTTTTGGAGGCCTAGGCTTTTGCAAA
GATCGATCAAGAGACAGGATGAGGATCGTTTCGCATGATTGAACAAGATGGATTGCACGCAGGTTCTCCG
GCCGCTTGGGTGGAGAGGCTATTCGGCTATGACTGGGCACAACAGACAATCGGCTGCTCTGATGCCGCCG
TGTTCCGGCTGTCAGCGCAGGGGCGCCCGGTTCTTTTTGTCAAGACCGACCTGTCCGGTGCCCTGAATGA
ACTGCAAGACGAGGCAGCGCGGCTATCGTGGCTGGCCACGACGGGCGTTCCTTGCGCAGCTGTGCTCGAC
GTTGTCACTGAAGCGGGAAGGGACTGGCTGCTATTGGGCGAAGTGCCGGGGCAGGATCTCCTGTCATCTC
ACCTTGCTCCTGCCGAGAAAGTATCCATCATGGCTGATGCAATGCGGCGGCTGCATACGCTTGATCCGGC
TACCTGCCCATTCGACCACCAAGCGAAACATCGCATCGAGCGAGCACGTACTCGGATGGAAGCCGGTCTT
GTCGATCAGGATGATCTGGACGAAGAGCATCAGGGGCTCGCGCCAGCCGAACTGTTCGCCAGGCTCAAGG
CGAGCATGCCCGACGGCGAGGATCTCGTCGTGACCCATGGCGATGCCTGCTTGCCGAATATCATGGTGGA
AAATGGCCGCTTTTCTGGATTCATCGACTGTGGCCGGCTGGGTGTGGCGGACCGCTATCAGGACATAGCG
TTGGCTACCCGTGATATTGCTGAAGAGCTTGGCGGCGAATGGGCTGACCGCTTCCTCGTGCTTTACGGTA
TCGCCGCTCCCGATTCGCAGCGCATCGCCTTCTATCGCCTTCTTGACGAGTTCTTCTGAGCGGGACTCTG
GGGTTCGAAATGACCGACCAAGCGACGCCCAACCTGCCATCACGAGATTTCGATTCCACCGCCGCCTTCT
ATGAAAGGTTGGGCTTCGGAATCGTTTTCCGGGACGCCGGCTGGATGATCCTCCAGCGCGGGGATCTCAT
GCTGGAGTTCTTCGCCCACCCTAGGGGGAGGCTAACTGAAACACGGAAGGAGACAATACCGGAAGGAACC
CGCGCTATGACGGCAATAAAAAGACAGAATAAAACGCACGGTGTTGGGTCGTTTGTTCATAAACGCGGGG
TTCGGTCCCAGGGCTGGCACTCTGTCGATACCCCACCGAGACCCCATTGGGGCCAATACGCCCGCGTTTC
TTCCTTTTCCCCACCCCACCCCCCAAGTTCGGGTGAAGGCCCAGGGCTCGCAGCCAACGTCGGGGCGGCA
GGCCCTGCCATAGCCTCAGGTTACTCATATATACTTTAGATTGATTTAAAACTTCATTTTTAATTTAAAA
GGATCTAGGTGAAGATCCTTTTTGATAATCTCATGACCAAAATCCCTTAACGTGAGTTTTCGTTCCACTG
AGCGTCAGACCCCGTAGAAAAGATCAAAGGATCTTC
